>Addgene plasmid #198072 | pFastBac_Dual_GST-TEV-EGFP-TBK1ΔCTD (res 1-666) | addgene full sequence | sequence record 391289 | Addgene NGS Result
[92 nt withheld, positions 1-92]
C
[91 nt withheld, positions 94-184]
A
[49 nt withheld, positions 186-234]
CCTTTGACGTTGGAGTCCACGTTCTT
[37 nt withheld, positions 261-297]
ACCCTATCTCGGTCTATTCTTTTGATTTATAAGGGATTTTGCCGATTTCGGCCTATTGGTTAAAAAATGA
GCTGATTTAACAAAAATTTAACGCGAATTTTAACAAAATATTAACGCTTACAATTTAGGTGGCACTTTTC
GGGGAAATGTGCGCGGAACCCCTATTTGTTTATTTTTCTAAATACATTCAAATATGTATCCGCTCATGAG
ACAATAACCCTGATAAATGCTTCAATAATATTGAAAAAGGAAGAGTATGAGTATTCAACATTTCCGTGTC
GCCCTTATTCCCTTTTTTGCGGCATTTTGCCTTCCTGTTTTTGCTCACCCAGAAACGCTGGTGAAAGTAA
AAGATGCTGAAGATCAGTTGGGTGCACGAGTGGGTTACATCGAACTGGATCTCAACAGCGGTAAGATCCT
TGAGAGTTTTCGCCCCGAAGAACGTTTTCCAATGATGAGCACTTTTAAAGTTCTGCTATGTGGCGCGGTA
TTATCCCGTATTGACGCCGGGCAAGAGCAACTCGGTCGCCGCATACACTATTCTCAGAATGACTTGGTTG
AGTACTCACCAGTCACAGAAAAGCATCTTACGGATGGCATGACAGTAAGAGAATTATGCAGTGCTGCCAT
AACCATGAGTGATAACACTGCGGCCAACTTACTTCTGACAACGATCGGAGGACCGAAGGAGCTAACCGCT
TTTTTGCACAACATGGGGGATCATGTAACTCGCCTTGATCGTTGGGAACCGGAGCTGAATGAAGCCATAC
CAAACGACGAGCGTGACACCACGATGCCTGTAGCAATGGCAACAACGTTGCGCAAACTATTAACTGGCGA
ACTACTTACTCTAGCTTCCCGGCAACAATTAATAGACTGGATGGAGGCGGATAAAGTTGCAGGACCACTT
CTGCGCTCGGCCCTTCCGGCTGGCTGGTTTATTGCTGATAAATCTGGAGCCGGTGAGCGTGGGTCTCGCG
GTATCATTGCAGCACTGGGGCCAGATGGTAAGCCCTCCCGTATCGTAGTTATCTACACGACGGGGAGTCA
GGCAACTATGGATGAACGAAATAGACAGATCGCTGAGATAGGTGCCTCACTGATTAAGCATTGGTAACTG
TCAGACCAAGTTTACTCATATATACTTTAGATTGATTTAAAACTTCATTTTTAATTTAAAAGGATCTAGG
TGAAGATCCTTTTTGATAATCTCATGACCAAAATCCCTTAACGTGAGTTTTCGTTCCACTGAGCGTCAGA
CCCCGTAGAAAAGATCAAAGGATCTTCTTGAGATCCTTTTTTTCTGCGCGTAATCTGCTGCTTGCAAACA
AAAAAACCACCGCTACCAGCGGTGGTTTGTTTGCCGGATCAAGAGCTACCAACTCTTTTTCCGAAGGTAA
CTGGCTTCAGCAGAGCGCAGATACCAAATACTGTTCTTCTAGTGTAGCCGTAGTTAGGCCACCACTTCAA
GAACTCTGTAGCACCGCCTACATACCTCGCTCTGCTAATCCTGTTACCAGTGGCTGCTGCCAGTGGCGAT
AAGTCGTGTCTTACCGGGTTGGACTCAAGACGATAGTTACCGGATAAGGCGCAGCGGTCGGGCTGAACGG
GGGGTTCGTGCACACAGCCCAGCTTGGAGCGAACGACCTACACCGAACTGAGATACCTACAGCGTGAGCT
ATGAGAAAGCGCCACGCTTCCCGAAGGGAGAAAGGCGGACAGGTATCCGGTAAGCGGCAGGGTCGGAACA
GGAGAGCGCACGAGGGAGCTTCCAGGGGGAAACGCCTGGTATCTTTATAGTCCTGTCGGGTTTCGCCACC
TCTGACTTGAGCGTCGATTTTTGTGATGCTCGTCAGGGGGGCGGAGCCTATGGAAAAACGCCAGCAACGC
GGCCTTTTTACGGTTCCTGGCCTTTTGCTGGCCTTTTGCTCACATGTTCTTTCCTGCGTTATCCCCTGAT
TCTGTGGATAACCGTATTACCGCCTTTGAGTGAGCTGATACCGCTCGCCGCAGCCGAACGACCGAGCGCA
GCGAGTCAGTGAGCGAGGAAGCGGAAGAGCGCCTGATGCGGTATTTTCTCCTTACGCATCTGTGCGGTAT
TTCACACCGCATAGACCAGCCGCGTAACCTGGCAAAATCGGTTACGGTTGAGTAATAAATGGATGCCCTG
CGTAAGCGGGTGTGGGCGGACAATAAAGTCTTAAACTGAACAAAATAGATCTAAACTATGACAATAAAGT
CTTAAACTAGACAGAATAGTTGTAAACTGAAATCAGTCCAGTTATGCTGTGAAAAAGCATACTGGACTTT
TGTTATGGCTAAAGCAAACTCTTCATTTTCTGAAGTGCAAATTGCCCGTCGTATTAAAGAGGGGCGTGGC
CAAGGGCATGGTAAAGACTATATTCGCGGCGTTGTGACAATTTACCGAACAACTCCGCGGCCGGGAAGCC
GATCTCGGCTTGAACGAATTGTTAGGTGGCGGTACTTGGGTCGATATCAAAGTGCATCACTTCTTCCCGT
ATGCCCAACTTTGTATAGAGAGCCACTGCGGGATCGTCACCGTAATCTGCTTGCACGTAGATCACATAAG
CACCAAGCGCGTTGGCCTCATGCTTGAGGAGATTGATGAGCGCGGTGGCAATGCCCTGCCTCCGGTGCTC
GCCGGAGACTGCGAGATCATAGATATAGATCTCACTACGCGGCTGCTCAAACTTGGGCAGAACGTAAGCC
GCGAGAGCGCCAACAACCGCTTCTTGGTCGAAGGCAGCAAGCGCGATGAATGTCTTACTACGGAGCAAGT
TCCCGAGGTAATCGGAGTCCGGCTGATGTTGGGAGTAGGTGGCTACGTCTCCGAACTCACGACCGAAAAG
ATCAAGAGCAGCCCGCATGGATTTGACTTGGTCAGGGCCGAGCCTACATGTGCGAATGATGCCCATACTT
GAGCCACCTAACTTTGTTTTAGGGCGACTGCCCTGCTGCGTAACATCGTTGCTGCTGCGTAACATCGTTG
CTGCTCCATAACATCAAACATCGACCCACGGCGTAACGCGCTTGCTGCTTGGATGCCCGAGGCATAGACT
GTACAAAAAAACAGTCATAACAAGCCATGAAAACCGCCACTGCGCCGTTACCACCGCTGCGTTCGGTCAA
GGTTCTGGACCAGTTGCGTGAGCGCATACGCTACTTGCATTACAGTTTACGAACCGAACAGGCTTATGTC
AACTGGGTTCGTGCCTTCATCCGTTTCCACGGTGTGCGTCACCCGGCAACCTTGGGCAGCAGCGAAGTCG
AGGCATTTCTGTCCTGGCTGGCGAACGAGCGCAAGGTTTCGGTCTCCACGCATCGTCAGGCATTGGCGGC
CTTGCTGTTCTTCTACGGCAAGGTGCTGTGCACGGATCTGCCCTTGCTTCAGGAGATCGGTAGACCTCGG
CCGTCGCGGCGCTTGCCGGTGGTGCTGACCCCGGATGAAGTGGTTCGCATCCTCGGTTTTCTGGAAGGCG
AGCATCGTTTGTTCGCCCAGGACTCTAGCTATAGTTCTAGTGGTTGGCTACGTACCCGTAGTGGCTATGG
CAGGGCTTGCCGCCCCGACGTTGGCTGCGAGCCCTGGGCCTTCACCCGAACTTGGGGGTTGGGGTGGGGA
AAAGGAAGAAACGCGGGCGTATTGGTCCCAATGGGGTCTCGGTGGGGTATCGACAGAGTGCCAGCCCTGG
GACCGAACCCCGCGTTTATGAACAAACGACCCAACACCCGTGCGTTTTATTCTGTCTTTTTATTGCCGTC
ATAGCGCGGGTTCCTTCCGGTATTGTCTCCTTCCGTGTTTCAGTTAGCCTCCCCCATCTCCCGGTACCGC
ATGCTATGCATCAGCTGCTAGCACCATGGCTCGAGATCCCGGGTGATCAAGTCTTCGTCGAGTGATTGTA
AATAAAATGTAATTTACAGTATAGTATTTTAATTAATATACAAATGATTTGATAATAATTCTTATTTAAC
TATAATATATTGTGTTGGGTTGAATTAAAGGTCCGTATACTCCGGAATATTAATAGATCATGGAGATAAT
TAAAATGATAACCATCTCGCAAATAAATAAGTATTTTACTGTTTTCGTAACAGTTTTGTAATAAAAAAAC
CTATAAATATTCCGGATTATTCATACCGTCCCACCATCGGGCGCGGATCCATGGCATCCCCTATACTAGG
TTATTGGAAAATTAAGGGCCTTGTGCAACCCACTCGACTTCTTTTGGAATATCTTGAAGAAAAATATGAA
GAGCATTTGTATGAGCGCGATGAAGGTGATAAATGGCGAAACAAAAAGTTTGAATTGGGTTTGGAGTTTC
CCAATCTTCCTTATTATATTGATGGTGATGTTAAATTAACACAGTCTATGGCCATCATACGTTATATAGC
TGACAAGCACAACATGTTGGGTGGTTGTCCAAAAGAGCGTGCAGAGATTTCAATGCTTGAAGGAGCGGTT
TTGGATATTAGATACGGTGTTTCGAGAATTGCATATAGTAAAGACTTTGAAACTCTCAAAGTTGATTTTC
TTAGCAAGCTACCTGAAATGCTGAAAATGTTCGAAGATCGTTTATGTCATAAAACATATTTAAATGGTGA
TCATGTAACCCATCCTGACTTCATGTTGTATGACGCTCTTGATGTTGTTTTATACATGGACCCAATGTGC
CTGGATGCGTTCCCAAAATTAGTTTGTTTTAAAAAACGTATTGAAGCTATCCCACAAATTGATAAGTACT
TGAAATCCAGCAAGTATATAGCATGGCCTTTGCAGGGCTGGCAAGCCACGTTTGGTGGTGGCGACCATCC
TCCAAAATCGGATCTGGTTCCGCGTGGATCAGGATCAGGAGAGAATTTATACTTTCAGGGAGCGCGCATG
GTGAGCAAGGGCGAGGAGCTGTTCACCGGGGTGGTGCCCATCCTGGTCGAGCTGGACGGCGACGTAAACG
GCCACAAGTTCAGCGTGTCCGGCGAGGGCGAGGGCGATGCCACCTACGGCAAGCTGACCCTGAAGTTCAT
CTGCACCACCGGCAAGCTGCCCGTGCCCTGGCCCACCCTCGTGACCACCCTGACCTACGGCGTGCAGTGC
TTCAGCCGCTACCCCGACCACATGAAGCAGCACGACTTCTTCAAGTCCGCCATGCCCGAAGGCTACGTCC
AGGAGCGCACCATCTTCTTCAAGGACGACGGCAACTACAAGACCCGCGCCGAGGTGAAGTTCGAGGGCGA
CACCCTGGTGAACCGCATCGAGCTGAAGGGCATCGACTTCAAGGAGGACGGCAACATCCTGGGGCACAAG
CTGGAGTACAACTACAACAGCCACAACGTCTATATCATGGCCGACAAGCAGAAGAACGGCATCAAGGTGA
ACTTCAAGATCCGCCACAACATCGAGGACGGCAGCGTGCAGCTCGCCGACCACTACCAGCAGAACACCCC
CATCGGCGACGGCCCCGTGCTGCTGCCCGACAACCACTACCTGAGCACCCAGTCCAAGCTGAGCAAAGAC
CCCAACGAGAAGCGCGATCACATGGTCCTGCTGGAGTTCGTGACCGCCGCCGGGATCACTCTCGGCATGG
ACGAGCTGTACAAGGGCGGTGGAGGCATGCAATCCACATCCAACCACCTCTGGCTCCTCTCGGACATTCT
CGGACAAGGCGCTACCGCTAACGTGTTCAGGGGAAGGCACAAGAAGACCGGTGACCTGTTCGCCATCAAG
GTGTTCAACAACATCTCATTCCTGCGCCCTGTGGACGTCCAGATGCGTGAGTTCGAAGTGCTGAAGAAGC
TGAACCACAAGAACATCGTCAAGCTGTTCGCCATCGAGGAAGAAACCACTACCCGCCACAAGGTGCTGAT
CATGGAGTTCTGCCCCTGCGGTTCCCTGTACACTGTCCTGGAAGAGCCTTCCAACGCTTACGGTCTGCCC
GAGAGCGAGTTCCTGATCGTCCTGCGTGACGTGGTCGGTGGCATGAACCACCTGAGGGAAAACGGCATCG
TGCACAGAGACATCAAGCCAGGAAACATCATGCGCGTGATCGGCGAGGACGGACAGAGCGTCTACAAGCT
GACCGACTTCGGCGCTGCCAGAGAGCTGGAAGACGACGAACAGTTCGTCTCTCTGTACGGAACTGAAGAG
TACCTGCACCCTGACATGTACGAGAGGGCCGTGCTGAGAAAGGACCACCAGAAGAAGTACGGTGCTACCG
TGGACCTGTGGTCTATCGGCGTCACCTTCTACCACGCTGCCACTGGATCACTGCCTTTCCGCCCCTTCGA
AGGTCCTCGCCGTAACAAGGAGGTCATGTACAAGATCATCACTGGCAAGCCCTCTGGCGCCATCTCAGGA
GTCCAGAAGGCTGAAAACGGTCCCATCGACTGGAGCGGCGACATGCCAGTGAGCTGCTCTCTGTCCCGCG
GTCTGCAAGTGCTGCTGACCCCAGTCCTGGCCAACATCCTGGAAGCTGACCAGGAGAAGTGCTGGGGTTT
CGACCAGTTCTTCGCTGAAACCTCCGACATCCTGCACAGAATGGTCATCCACGTCTTCAGCCTGCAACAG
ATGACTGCCCACAAGATTTACATCCACTCTTACAACACTGCTACTATCTTCCACGAACTGGTCTACAAGC
AGACCAAGATCATCTCCAGCAACCAGGAACTGATCTACGAGGGAAGGAGACTGGTGCTGGAGCCCGGTCG
CCTGGCTCAGCACTTCCCAAAGACTACCGAAGAGAACCCTATCTTCGTGGTGTCCCGCGAGCCACTGAAC
ACTATCGGCCTGATCTACGAGAAGATCAGCCTGCCCAAGGTCCACCCACGTTACGACCTGGACGGCGACG
CTAGCATGGCTAAGGCCATCACCGGAGTGGTCTGCTACGCTTGCCGCATCGCTTCAACTCTGCTGCTGTA
CCAGGAACTGATGCGCAAGGGAATCCGTTGGCTGATCGAGCTGATCAAGGACGACTACAACGAAACTGTG
CACAAGAAGACCGAGGTGGTCATCACTCTGGACTTCTGCATCCGTAACATCGAAAAGACCGTGAAGGTCT
ACGAGAAGCTGATGAAGATCAACCTGGAGGCTGCCGAACTGGGAGAGATCAGCGACATCCACACTAAGCT
GCTGCGCCTGTCTTCATCCCAGGGCACTATCGAAACCTCCCTGCAAGACATCGACTCCCGTCTGAGCCCA
GGAGGTTCACTGGCTGACGCTTGGGCTCACCAGGAAGGCACCCACCCTAAGGACAGGAACGTGGAGAAGC
TGCAAGTCCTGCTGAACTGCATGACTGAAATCTACTACCAGTTCAAGAAGGACAAGGCCGAGCGCCGTCT
GGCTTACAACGAAGAGCAGATCCACAAGTTCGACAAGCAGAAGCTGTACTACCACGCCACCAAGGCTATG
ACTCACTTCACCGACGAATGCGTCAAGAAGTACGAGGCTTTCCTGAACAAGAGCGAAGAGTGGATCAGGA
AGATGCTGCACCTGAGAAAGCAGCTGCTGTCCCTGACCAACCAGTGCTTCGACATCGAAGAGGAAGTGAG
CAAGTACCAGGAGTACACCAACGAGCTGCAAGAGACTCTGCCTCAGAAGATGTTCACTGCCAGCTAAAAG
CTTGTCGAGAAGTACTAGAGGATCATAATCAGCCATACCACATTTGTAGAGGTTTTACTTGCTTTAAAAA
ACCTCCCACACCTCCCCCTGAACCTGAAACATAAAATGAATGCAATTGTTGTTGTTAACTTGTTTATTGC
AGCTTATAATGGTTACAAATAAAGCAATAGCATCACAAATTTCACAAATAAAGCATTTTTTTCACTGCAT
TCTAGTTGTGGTTTGTCCAAACTCATCAATGTATCTTATCATGTCTGGATCTGATCACTGCTTGAGCCTA
GGAGATCCGAACCAGATAAGTGAAATCTAGTTCCAAACTATTTTGTCATTTTTAATTTTCGTATTAGCTT
ACGACGCTACACCCAGTTCCCATCTATTTTGTCACTCTTCCCTAAATAATCCTTAAAAACTCCATTTCCA
CCCCTCCCAGTTCCCAACTATTTTGTCCGCCCACAGCGGGGCATTTTTCTTCCTGTTATGTTTTTAATCA
AACATCCTGCCAACTCCATGTGACAAACCGTCATCTTCGGCTACTTTTTCTCTGTCACAGAATGAAAATT
TTTCTGTCATCTCTTCGTTATTAATGTTTGTAATTGACTGAATATCAACGCTTATTTGCAGCCTGAATGG
CGAATGGG
[32 nt withheld, positions 8566-8597]
Features (pLannotate 1.2.2; 18 found; start..end, strand, type, name):
    449..553     +  promoter       AmpR promoter: bla
    554..1414    +  CDS            AmpR: β-lactamase; bla; confers resistance to ampicillin, carbenicillin, and related antibiotics
   1585..2173    +  rep_origin     ori: high-copy-number ColE1/pMB1/pBR322/pUC origin of replication
   2359..2410    -  misc_feature   bom (fragment): basis of mobility region from pBR322
   2478..2702    -  mobile_element Tn7R: mini-Tn7 element (right end of the Tn7 transposon) Tn7
   2769..3302    -  CDS            GmR: gentamycin acetyltransferase; aacC1; confers resistance to gentamycin
   3491..3519    -  promoter       Pc promoter: intI1 (promoter lies within the coding sequence); class 1 integron promoter
   3497..3856    -  CDS            YPR2_ECOLX (fragment): Protein predicted: Swiss-Prot protein existence level 4. From Escherichia coli.
   4027..4075    -  polyA_signal   HSV TK poly(A) signal: herpes simplex virus thymidine kinase polyadenylation signal (Cole and Stacy, 1985)
   4211..4320    -  promoter       p10 promoter: baculovirus promoter for expression in insect cells
   4344..4435    +  promoter       polyhedrin promoter: polh from Autographa californica; promoter for the baculovirus polyhedrin gene
   4484..5135    +  CDS            GST (fragment): glutathione S-transferase from Schistosoma japonicum
   5195..5911    +  CDS            mEGFP: mEGFP is a basic (constitutively fluorescent) green fluorescent protein published in 2002, derived from Aequorea victoria. It has moderate acid sensitivity.
   5924..8047    +  CDS            TBK1: TBK1_HUMAN - Also known as NAK From Homo sapiens (Human).
   8054..8188    +  polyA_signal   SV40 poly(A) signal: SV40 polyadenylation signal
   8217..8382    -  mobile_element Tn7L: mini-Tn7 element (left end of the Tn7 transposon) Tn7
   8545..8561    +  CDS            lacZα (fragment): LacZα fragment of β-galactosidase; lacZ fragment
   8566..423     +  rep_origin     f1 ori (across the origin) (sequence partly withheld): f1 bacteriophage origin of replication; arrow indicates direction of (+) strand synthesis
