[The description below was written by a language model from this plasmid's Addgene catalogue record and pLannotate feature annotations shown in this document.]
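Description:
pFastBac_Dual_GST-TEV-EGFP-TBK1ΔCTD (res 1-666) is a baculovirus donor (transfer) plasmid of about 8.6 kb, built on a pFastBac Dual-type backbone for protein production in insect cells. In E. coli it replicates from a high-copy ColE1/pUC-type origin and is selected with ampicillin through the β-lactamase gene; an f1 origin is also present. The expression region lies between the Tn7R and Tn7L ends of a mini-Tn7 element, together with a gentamicin acetyltransferase marker driven by the Pc integron promoter. In systems of this kind, this arrangement lets the whole cassette be transposed into a bacmid, from which recombinant baculovirus is generated.

The vector carries two divergent late baculoviral promoters. The polyhedrin promoter drives the payload, an N-terminal Schistosoma japonicum GST, a TEV protease site (named in the record, though not annotated as a separate feature), a green fluorescent protein that the annotation identifies as mEGFP, and human TBK1, followed by the SV40 polyadenylation signal. The TBK1 kinase is described as truncated to residues 1–666, removing its C-terminal domain, although the annotated TBK1 coding feature spans somewhat more than that residue count would imply. In the opposite orientation, no coding sequence is annotated between the p10 promoter and its HSV TK polyadenylation signal, so this second expression position appears to be unused.

The stated purpose is expression and purification of EGFP-labelled TBK1 lacking the CTD. GST allows glutathione affinity capture, and TEV cleavage can then release the fluorescent EGFP-TBK1ΔCTD fusion. The associated publication concerns Optineurin-driven initiation of PINK1/Parkin mitophagy.
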