Addgene plasmid #198072: pFastBac_Dual_GST-TEV-EGFP-TBK1ΔCTD (res 1-666)
Purpose: Used for the expression and purification of EGFP labelled TBK1 carrying a mutation for the removal of the CTD (SMC Internal No. 1874)
Depositing lab: Sascha Martens. Depositing organization: University of Vienna. Publication: Unconventional initiation of PINK1/Parkin mitophagy by Optineurin. Nguyen TN, Sawa-Makarska J, Khuu G, Lam WK, Adriaenssens E, Fracchiolla D, Shoebridge S, Bernklau D, Padman BS, Skulsuppaisarn M, Lindblom RSJ, Martens S, Lazarou M. Mol Cell. 2023 May 18;83(10):1693-1709.e9. doi: 10.1016/j.molcel.2023.04.021. PubMed 37207627.
Backbone
  Vector backbone: pFastBac
  Backbone manufacturer: GenScript
  Backbone size w/o insert (bp): 4776
  Total vector size (bp): 8598
  Vector type: Insect Expression
Growth in bacteria
  Bacterial resistance: Ampicillin, 100 μg/mL
  Growth temperature: 37°C
  Growth strain: DH5alpha
  Copy number: Unknown
Gene/Insert
  Gene/Insert name: TBK1 (alt names: NF-kappa-B-activating kinase; T2K; NAK)
  Species: H. sapiens (human)
  Insert size (bp): 3447
  Mutation: TBK1ΔCTD (res 1-666)
  GenBank ID: AF191838
  Entrez Gene: TBK1 (a.k.a. FTDALS4, IIAE8, NAK, T2K)
  Tag / fusion protein: GST-TEV-EGFP (N terminal on insert)
  Cloning method: Unknown
  Sequencing primers: 5′ TACGGTGCTACCGTGGACCT; 3′ CTTGTTACGGCGAGGACCTT
Resource information
  A portion of this plasmid was derived from a plasmid made by: GenScript
Terms and licenses: Academic/Nonprofit Terms; Industry Terms: Not Available to Industry
How to cite: pFastBac_Dual_GST-TEV-EGFP-TBK1ΔCTD (res 1-666) was a gift from Sascha Martens (Addgene plasmid # 198072 ; http://n2t.net/addgene:198072 ; RRID:Addgene_198072)
